>Addgene plasmid #127501 | pcDNA3.1/NDUFS2 K62A/myc-His | addgene full sequence | sequence record 249977 | Addgene NGS Result
GCGCGAGCAAAATTTAAGCTACAACAAGGCAAGGCTTGACCGACAATTGCATGAAGAATCTGCTTAGGGT
TAGGCGTTTTGCGCTGCTTCGCGATGTACGGGCCAGATATACGCGTTGACATTGATTATTGACTAGTTAT
TAATAGTAATCAATTACGGGGTCATTAGTTCATAGCCCATATATGGAGTTCCGCGTTACATAACTTACGG
TAAATGGCCCGCCTGGCTGACCGCCCAACGACCCCCGCCCATTGACGTCAATAATGACGTATGTTCCCAT
AGTAACGCCAATAGGGACTTTCCATTGACGTCAATGGGTGGAGTATTTACGGTAAACTGCCCACTTGGCA
GTACATCAAGTGTATCATATGCCAAGTACGCCCCCTATTGACGTCAATGACGGTAAATGGCCCGCCTGGC
ATTATGCCCAGTACATGACCTTATGGGACTTTCCTACTTGGCAGTACATCTACGTATTAGTCATCGCTAT
TACCATGGTGATGCGGTTTTGGCAGTACATCAATGGGCGTGGATAGCGGTTTGACTCACGGGGATTTCCA
AGTCTCCACCCCATTGACGTCAATGGGAGTTTGTTTTGGCACCAAAATCAACGGGACTTTCCAAAATGTC
GTAACAACTCCGCCCCATTGACGCAAATGGGCGGTAGGCGTGTACGGTGGGAGGTCTATATAAGCAGAGC
TCTCTGGCTAACTAGAGAACCCACTGCTTACTGGCTTATCGAAATTAATACGACTCACTATAGGGAGACC
CAAGCTGGCTAGCTAAGATGGCGGCGCTGAGGGCTTTGTGCGGCTTCCGGGGCGTCGCGGCCCAGGTGCT
GCGGCCTGGGGCTGGAGTCCGATTGCCGATTCAGCCCAGCAGAGGTGTTCGGCAGTGGCAGCCAGATGTG
GAATGGGCACAGCAGTTTGGGGGAGCTGTTATGTACCCAAGCAAAGAAACAGCCCACTGGGCACCTCCAC
CTTGGAATGATGTGGACCCTCCAAAGGACACAATTGTGAAGAACATTACCCTGAACTTTGGGCCCCAACA
CCCAGCAGCGCATGGTGTCCTGCGACTAGTGATGGAATTGAGTGGGGAGATGGTGCGGAAGTGTGATCCT
CACATCGGGCTCCTGCACCGAGGCACTGAGAAGCTCATTGAATACAAGACCTATCTTCAGGCCCTTCCAT
ACTTTGACCGGCTAGACTATGTGTCCATGATGTGTAACGAACAGGCCTATTCTCTAGCTGTGGAGAAGTT
GCTAAACATCCGGCCTCCTCCTCGGGCACAGTGGATCCGAGTGCTGTTTGGAGAAATCACACGTTTGTTG
AACCACATCATGGCTGTGACCACACATGCCCTGGACCTTGGGGCCATGACCCCTTTCTTCTGGCTGTTTG
AAGAAAGGGAGAAGATGTTTGAGTTCTACGAGCGAGTGTCTGGAGCCCGAATGCATGCTGCTTATATCCG
GCCAGGAGGAGTGCACCAGGACCTACCCCTTGGGCTTATGGATGACATTTATCAGTTTTCTAAGAACTTC
TCTCTTCGGCTTGATGAGTTGGAGGAGTTGCTGACCAACAATAGGATCTGGCGAAATCGGACAATTGACA
TTGGGGTTGTAACAGCAGAAGAAGCACTTAACTATGGTTTTAGTGGAGTGATGCTTCGGGGCTCAGGCAT
CCAGTGGGACCTGCGGAAGACCCAGCCCTATGATGTTTACGACCAGGTTGAGTTTGATGTTCCTGTTGGT
TCTCGAGGGGACTGCTATGATAGGTACCTGTGCCGGGTGGAGGAGATGCGCCAGTCCCTGAGAATTATCG
CACAGTGTCTAAACAAGATGCCTCCTGGGGAGATCAAGGTTGATGATGCCAAAGTGTCTCCACCTAAGCG
AGCAGAGATGAAGACTTCCATGGAGTCACTGATTCATCACTTTAAGTTGTATACTGAGGGCTACCAAGTT
CCTCCAGGAGCCACATATACTGCCATTGAGGCTCCCAAGGGAGAGTTTGGGGTGTACCTGGTGTCTGATG
GCAGCAGCCGCCCTTATCGATGCAAGATCAAGGCTCCTGGTTTTGCCCATCTGGCTGGTTTGGACAAGAT
GTCTAAGGGACACATGTTGGCAGATGTCGTTGCCATCATAGGTACCCAAGATATTGTATTTGGAGAAGTA
GATCGGGCGGCCGCCACTGTGCTGGATATCTGCAGAATTCCACCACACTGGACTAGTGGATCCGAGCTCG
GTACCAAGCTTGGGCCCGAACAAAAACTCATCTCAGAAGAGGATCTGAATAGCGCCGTCGACCATCATCA
TCATCATCATTGAGTTTAAACGGTCTCCAGCTTAAGTTTAAACCGCTGATCAGCCTCGACTGTGCCTTCT
AGTTGCCAGCCATCTGTTGTTTGCCCCTCCCCCGTGCCTTCCTTGACCCTGGAAGGTGCCACTCCCACTG
TCCTTTCCTAATAAAATGAGGAAATTGCATCGCATTGTCTGAGTAGGTGTCATTCTATTCTGGGGGGTGG
GGTGGGGCAGGACAGCAAGGGGGAGGATTGGGAAGACAATAGCAGGCATGCTGGGGATGCGGTGGGCTCT
ATGGCTTCTGAGGCGGAAAGAACCAGCTGGGGCTCTAGGGGGTATCCCC
[124 nt withheld, positions 2640-2763]
C
[91 nt withheld, positions 2765-2855]
A
[49 nt withheld, positions 2857-2905]
CCTTTGACGTTGGAGTCCACGTTCTTT
[37 nt withheld, positions 2933-2969]
ACCCTATCTCGGTCTATTCTTTTGATTTATAAGGGATTTTGCCGATTTCGGCCTATTGGTTAAAAAATGA
GCTGATTTAACAAAAATTTAACGCGAATTAATTCTGTGGAATGTGTGTCAGTTAGGGTGTGGAAAGTCCC
CAGGCTCCCCAGCAGGCAGAAGTATGCAAAGCATGCATCTCAATTAGTCAGCAACCAGGTGTGGAAAGTC
CCCAGGCTCCCCAGCAGGCAGAAGTATGCAAAGCATGCATCTCAATTAGTCAGCAACCATAGTCCCGCCC
CTAACTCCGCCCATCCCGCCCCTAACTCCGCCCAGTTCCGCCCATTCTCCGCCCCATGGCTGACTAATTT
TTTTTATTTATGCAGAGGCCGAGGCCGCCTCTGCCTCTGAGCTATTCCAGAAGTAGTGAGGAGGCTTTTT
TGGAGGCCTAGGCTTTTGCAAAAAGCTCCCGGGAGCTTGTATATCCATTTTCGGATCTGATCAAGAGACA
GGATGAGGATCGTTTCGCATGATTGAACAAGATGGATTGCACGCAGGTTCTCCGGCCGCTTGGGTGGAGA
GGCTATTCGGCTATGACTGGGCACAACAGACAATCGGCTGCTCTGATGCCGCCGTGTTCCGGCTGTCAGC
GCAGGGGCGCCCGGTTCTTTTTGTCAAGACCGACCTGTCCGGTGCCCTGAATGAACTGCAGGACGAGGCA
GCGCGGCTATCGTGGCTGGCCACGACGGGCGTTCCTTGCGCAGCTGTGCTCGACGTTGTCACTGAAGCGG
GAAGGGACTGGCTGCTATTGGGCGAAGTGCCGGGGCAGGATCTCCTGTCATCTCACCTTGCTCCTGCCGA
GAAAGTATCCATCATGGCTGATGCAATGCGGCGGCTGCATACGCTTGATCCGGCTACCTGCCCATTCGAC
CACCAAGCGAAACATCGCATCGAGCGAGCACGTACTCGGATGGAAGCCGGTCTTGTCGATCAGGATGATC
TGGACGAAGAGCATCAGGGGCTCGCGCCAGCCGAACTGTTCGCCAGGCTCAAGGCGCGCATGCCCGACGG
CGAGGATCTCGTCGTGACCCATGGCGATGCCTGCTTGCCGAATATCATGGTGGAAAATGGCCGCTTTTCT
GGATTCATCGACTGTGGCCGGCTGGGTGTGGCGGACCGCTATCAGGACATAGCGTTGGCTACCCGTGATA
TTGCTGAAGAGCTTGGCGGCGAATGGGCTGACCGCTTCCTCGTGCTTTACGGTATCGCCGCTCCCGATTC
GCAGCGCATCGCCTTCTATCGCCTTCTTGACGAGTTCTTCTGAGCGGGACTCTGGGGTTCGAAATGACCG
ACCAAGCGACGCCCAACCTGCCATCACGAGATTTCGATTCCACCGCCGCCTTCTATGAAAGGTTGGGCTT
CGGAATCGTTTTCCGGGACGCCGGCTGGATGATCCTCCAGCGCGGGGATCTCATGCTGGAGTTCTTCGCC
CACCCCAACTTGTTTATTGCAGCTTATAATGGTTACAAATAAAGCAATAGCATCACAAATTTCACAAATA
AAGCATTTTTTTCACTGCATTCTAGTTGTGGTTTGTCCAAACTCATCAATGTATCTTATCATGTCTGTAT
ACCGTCGACCTCTAGCTAGAGCTTGGCGTAATCATGGTCATAGCTGTTTCCTGTGTGAAATTGTTATCCG
CTCACAATTCCACACAACATACGAGCCGGAAGCATAAAGTGTAAAGCCTGGGGTGCCTAATGAGTGAGCT
AACTCACATTAATTGCGTTGCGCTCACTGCCCGCTTTCCAGTCGGGAAACCTGTCGTGCCAGCTGCATTA
ATGAATCGGCCAACGCGCGGGGAGAGGCGGTTTGCGTATTGGGCGCTCTTCCGCTTCCTCGCTCACTGAC
TCGCTGCGCTCGGTCGTTCGGCTGCGGCGAGCGGTATCAGCTCACTCAAAGGCGGTAATACGGTTATCCA
CAGAATCAGGGGATAACGCAGGAAAGAACATGTGAGCAAAAGGCCAGCAAAAGGCCAGGAACCGTAAAAA
GGCCGCGTTGCTGGCGTTTTTCCATAGGCTCCGCCCCCCTGACGAGCATCACAAAAATCGACGCTCAAGT
CAGAGGTGGCGAAACCCGACAGGACTATAAAGATACCAGGCGTTTCCCCCTGGAAGCTCCCTCGTGCGCT
CTCCTGTTCCGACCCTGCCGCTTACCGGATACCTGTCCGCCTTTCTCCCTTCGGGAAGCGTGGCGCTTTC
TCATAGCTCACGCTGTAGGTATCTCAGTTCGGTGTAGGTCGTTCGCTCCAAGCTGGGCTGTGTGCACGAA
CCCCCCGTTCAGCCCGACCGCTGCGCCTTATCCGGTAACTATCGTCTTGAGTCCAACCCGGTAAGACACG
ACTTATCGCCACTGGCAGCAGCCACTGGTAACAGGATTAGCAGAGCGAGGTATGTAGGCGGTGCTACAGA
GTTCTTGAAGTGGTGGCCTAACTACGGCTACACTAGAAGAACAGTATTTGGTATCTGCGCTCTGCTGAAG
CCAGTTACCTTCGGAAAAAGAGTTGGTAGCTCTTGATCCGGCAAACAAACCACCGCTGGTAGCGGTGGTT
TTTTTGTTTGCAAGCAGCAGATTACGCGCAGAAAAAAAGGATCTCAAGAAGATCCTTTGATCTTTTCTAC
GGGGTCTGACGCTCAGTGGAACGAAAACTCACGTTAAGGGATTTTGGTCATGAGATTATCAAAAAGGATC
TTCACCTAGATCCTTTTAAATTAAAAATGAAGTTTTAAATCAATCTAAAGTATATATGAGTAAACTTGGT
CTGACAGTTACCAATGCTTAATCAGTGAGGCACCTATCTCAGCGATCTGTCTATTTCGTTCATCCATAGT
TGCCTGACTCCCCGTCGTGTAGATAACTACGATACGGGAGGGCTTACCATCTGGCCCCAGTGCTGCAATG
ATACCGCGAGACCCACGCTCACCGGCTCCAGATTTATCAGCAATAAACCAGCCAGCCGGAAGGGCCGAGC
GCAGAAGTGGTCCTGCAACTTTATCCGCCTCCATCCAGTCTATTAATTGTTGCCGGGAAGCTAGAGTAAG
TAGTTCGCCAGTTAATAGTTTGCGCAACGTTGTTGCCATTGCTACAGGCATCGTGGTGTCACGCTCGTCG
TTTGGTATGGCTTCATTCAGCTCCGGTTCCCAACGATCAAGGCGAGTTACATGATCCCCCATGTTGTGCA
AAAAAGCGGTTAGCTCCTTCGGTCCTCCGATCGTTGTCAGAAGTAAGTTGGCCGCAGTGTTATCACTCAT
GGTTATGGCAGCACTGCATAATTCTCTTACTGTCATGCCATCCGTAAGATGCTTTTCTGTGACTGGTGAG
TACTCAACCAAGTCATTCTGAGAATAGTGTATGCGGCGACCGAGTTGCTCTTGCCCGGCGTCAATACGGG
ATAATACCGCGCCACATAGCAGAACTTTAAAAGTGCTCATCATTGGAAAACGTTCTTCGGGGCGAAAACT
CTCAAGGATCTTACCGCTGTTGAGATCCAGTTCGATGTAACCCACTCGTGCACCCAACTGATCTTCAGCA
TCTTTTACTTTCACCAGCGTTTCTGGGTGAGCAAAAACAGGAAGGCAAAATGCCGCAAAAAAGGGAATAA
GGGCGACACGGAAATGTTGAATACTCATACTCTTCCTTTTTCAATATTATTGAAGCATTTATCAGGGTTA
TTGTCTCATGAGCGGATACATATTTGAATGTATTTAGAAAAATAAACAAATAGGGGTTCCGCGCACATTT
CCCCGAAAAGTGCCACCTGACGTCGACGGATCGGGAGATCTCCCGATCCCCTATGGTGCACTCTCAGTAC
AATCTGCTCTGATGCCGCATAGTTAAGCCAGTATCTGCTCCCTGCTTGTGTGTTGGAGGTCGCTGAGTAG
T
Features (pLannotate 1.2.2; 21 found; start..end, strand, type, name):
    118..497     +  enhancer       CMV enhancer: human cytomegalovirus immediate early enhancer
    498..701     +  promoter       CMV promoter: human cytomegalovirus (CMV) immediate early promoter
    697..730     +  LTR            5' LTR (truncated) (fragment): truncated 5' long terminal repeat (LTR) from HIV-1
    746..764     +  promoter       T7 promoter: promoter for bacteriophage T7 RNA polymerase
    788..2176    +  CDS            NDUFS2: NDUS2_HUMAN - Experimental evidence at protein level: Swiss-Prot protein existence level 1. Core subunit of the mitochondrial membrane respiratory chain NADH dehydrogenase (Complex I) which catalyzes electron transfer from NADH through the respiratory chain, using ubiquinone as an electron acceptor (PubMed:30922174, PubMed:22036843). Essential for the catalytic activity of complex I (PubMed:30922174, PubMed:22036843). Essential for the assembly of complex I (By similarity). Redox- sensitive, critical component of the oxygen-sensing pathway in the pulmonary vasculature which plays a key role in
   2303..2320    +  CDS            capTEV™ (fragment): composite tag for in vivo biotinylation, TEV protease cleavage, and 6xHis tagging
   2370..2594    +  polyA_signal   bGH poly(A) signal: bovine growth hormone polyadenylation signal
   2598..2619    +  promoter       SV40 promoter (fragment): SV40 enhancer and early promoter
   2640..3068    +  rep_origin     f1 ori (sequence partly withheld): f1 bacteriophage origin of replication; arrow indicates direction of (+) strand synthesis
   3082..3411    +  promoter       SV40 promoter: SV40 enhancer and early promoter
   3478..4269    +  CDS            neo: KKA2_KLEPN - Also known as kan, nptII. Experimental evidence at protein level: Swiss-Prot protein existence level 1. Resistance to kanamycin, neomycin, paromomycin, ribostamycin, butirosin and gentamicin B. From Klebsiella pneumoniae.
   4293..4451    +  CDS            ble (fragment): BLE_KLEPN - Experimental evidence at protein level: Swiss-Prot protein existence level 1. Binding protein with a strong affinity to the bleomycin family of antibiotics. Binds to CL990; an antimitotic-antibiotic compound. From Klebsiella pneumoniae.
   4446..4567    +  polyA_signal   SV40 poly(A) signal: SV40 polyadenylation signal
   4640..4656    -  protein_bind   lac operator: The lac repressor binds to the lac operator to inhibit transcription in E. coli. This inhibition can be relieved by adding lactose or isopropyl-β-D-thiogalactopyranoside (IPTG). lac repressor encoded by lacI
   4664..4694    -  promoter       lac promoter: promoter for the E. coli lac operon
   4709..4730    -  protein_bind   CAP binding site: CAP binding activates transcription in the presence of cAMP. E. coli catabolite activator protein
   4743..4835    -  CDS            lacI (fragment): lac repressor; lacI; The lac repressor binds to the lac operator to inhibit transcription in E. coli. This inhibition can be relieved by adding lactose or isopropyl-β-D-thiogalactopyranoside (IPTG).
   5018..5606    -  rep_origin     ori: high-copy-number ColE1/pMB1/pBR322/pUC origin of replication
   5777..6637    -  CDS            AmpR: β-lactamase; bla; confers resistance to ampicillin, carbenicillin, and related antibiotics
   6638..6742    -  promoter       AmpR promoter: bla
   6801..6853    -  misc_feature   bom (fragment): basis of mobility region from pBR322
