[The description below was written by a language model from this plasmid's Addgene catalogue record and pLannotate feature annotations shown in this document.]
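Description:
pcDNA3.1/NDUFS2 K62A/myc-His is a mammalian expression plasmid built on the Invitrogen pcDNA3.1/myc-His(-)A backbone, with a sequenced length of about 6.9 kb. It is propagated in E. coli as a high-copy plasmid through a ColE1/pUC-type origin and selected with ampicillin via the β-lactamase gene. An f1 origin is also present, which in principle permits single-stranded DNA production. For selection in mammalian cells, a neomycin phosphotransferase gene is driven by the SV40 enhancer/early promoter and terminated by the SV40 poly(A) signal, allowing G418 selection of stable transfectants.

The payload is the human NDUFS2 coding sequence (about 1.4 kb), encoding a core subunit of mitochondrial complex I (NADH:ubiquinone oxidoreductase) that is needed for the enzyme's catalytic activity. It carries a lysine-to-alanine substitution at position 62. The insert was cloned between NheI and NotI sites downstream of the CMV immediate-early enhancer and promoter, and transcripts are terminated by the bovine growth hormone poly(A) signal. A T7 promoter lies between the CMV promoter and the insert and could serve for in vitro transcription. The protein is fused at its C terminus to the backbone-encoded myc-His tag. The automated annotation does not label the myc epitope, and it marks the polyhistidine stretch only as a short fragment match to a composite tag. Other small fragment hits, such as the truncated HIV LTR, ble and lacI, appear to be short similarity matches within backbone sequence rather than functional elements.

The plasmid is intended for expressing the tagged K62A mutant in mammalian cells. The associated publication concerns a ubiquinone-uncompetitive inhibitor of complex I in cancer metabolism, but the record does not state the specific role of this mutation.
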