Addgene plasmid #127501: pcDNA3.1/NDUFS2 K62A/myc-His
Purpose: Expresses myc-tagged NDUFS2/K62A in mammalian cells
Depositing lab: Shashi Jain & Dieter Wolf. Depositing organization: Sanford Burnham Prebys Medical Discovery Institute. Publication: Metabolic targeting of cancer by a ubiquinone uncompetitive inhibitor of mitochondrial complex I. Jain S, Hu C, Kluza J, Ke W, Tian G, Giurgiu M, Bleilevens A, Campos AR, Charbono A, Stickeler E, Maurer J, Holinski-Feder E, Vaisburg A, Bureik M, Luo G, Marchetti P, Cheng Y, Wolf DA. Cell Chem Biol. 2021 Nov 23. pii: S2451-9456(21)00479-7. doi: 10.1016/j.chembiol.2021.11.002. PubMed 34852219.
Backbone
  Vector backbone: pcDNA3.1/myc-His(-)A
  Backbone manufacturer: Invitrogen
  Backbone size w/o insert (bp): 5500
  Vector type: Mammalian Expression
  Selectable markers: Neomycin (select with G418)
Growth in bacteria
  Bacterial resistance: Ampicillin, 100 μg/mL
  Growth temperature: 37°C
  Growth strain: DH5alpha
  Copy number: High Copy
Gene/Insert
  Gene/Insert name: NDUFS2 K62A (alt name: NADH:ubiquinone oxidoreductase core subunit S2)
  Species: H. sapiens (human)
  Insert size (bp): 1392
  Mutation: NDUFS2 K62A
  Entrez Gene: NDUFS2 (a.k.a. CI-49, MC1DN6)
  Promoter: CMV
  Tag / fusion protein: myc-His (C terminal on backbone)
  Cloning method: Restriction Enzyme; 5′ cloning site NheI (unknown if destroyed); 3′ cloning site NotI (unknown if destroyed)
  Sequencing primers: 5′ gcaaagaaacagcccactggaagcctccaccttggaatg; 3′ cattccaaggtggaggcttccagtgggctgtttctttgc
Terms and licenses: Academic/Nonprofit Terms; Industry Terms: Not Available to Industry
How to cite: pcDNA3.1/NDUFS2 K62A/myc-His was a gift from Shashi Jain & Dieter Wolf (Addgene plasmid # 127501 ; http://n2t.net/addgene:127501 ; RRID:Addgene_127501)
